>Addgene plasmid #84536 | pAG415-GPDp-EGFP-rap1-K651R | addgene partial sequence | sequence record 165615 | GPDpro-F 5'-CGGTAGGTATTGATTGTAATTCTG-3'
AATTCTACTTTTATAGTTAGTCTTTTTTTTAGTTTTAAAACACCAGAACTTAGTTTCGACGGATTCTAGA
ACTAGTGGATCCCCCGGGACAAAATGGTGAGCAAGGGCGAGGAGCTGTTCACCGGGGTGGTGCCCATCCT
GGTCGAGCTGGACGGCGACGTAAACGGCCACAAGTTCAGCGTGTCCGGCGAGGGCGAGGGCGATGCCACC
TACGGCAAGCTGACCCTGAAGTTCATCTGCACCACCGGCAAGCTGCCCGTGCCCTGGCCCACCCTCGTGA
CCACCCTGACCTACGGCGTGCAGTGCTTCAGCCGCTACCCCGACCACATGAAGCAGCACGACTTCTTCAA
GTCCGCCATGCCCGAAGGCTACGTCCAGGAGCGCACCATCTTCTTCAAGGACGACGGCAACTACAAGACC
CGCGCCGAGGTGAAGTTCGAGGGCGACACCCTGGTGAACCGCATCGAGCTGAAGGGCATCGACTTCAAGG
AGGACGGCAACATCCTGGGGCACAAGCTGGAGTACAACTACAACAGCCACAACGTCTATATCATGGCCGA
CAAGCAGAAGAACGGCATCAAGGTGAACTTCAAGATCCGCCACAACATCGAGGACGGCAGCGTGCAGCTC
GCCGACCACTACCAGCAGAACACCCCCATCGGCGACGGCCCCGTGCTGCTGCCCGACAACCACTACCTGA
GCACCCAGTCCGCCCTGAGCAAAGACCCCAACGAGAAGCGCGATCACATGGTCCTGCTGGAGTTCGTGAC
CGCCGCCGGGATCACTCTCGGCATGGACGAGCTGTACAAGGGTGGACCAGGTGGTGGACATCAAACAAGT
TTGTACAAGAAAGCTGGCTACAAAATGTCTAGTCCAGATGATTTTGAAACTGCACCAGCAGAATATGTTG
ATGCATTGGATCCGAGTATGGTCGTTGTTGACAGTGGTTCTGCTGCAGTCACAGCGCCATCGGATTCAGC
CGCTGAGGTAAAAGCTAATCAAAACGAAGAAAACACTGGTGCTACTGC
