>Addgene plasmid #84536 | pAG415-GPDp-EGFP-rap1-K651R | addgene partial sequence | sequence record 165621 | RAP1-F 5'-gcagatgaggggaatgcatc-3'
TTTCGAGAGGCGCTTTGCCCTCCCACAATAAAGCTTCTTTTACAGATGAGGAAGATGAGTTTATTTTGGA
TGTTGTGAGAAAAAATCCAACCAGGCGTACAACACATACTCTTTACGATGAAATATCCCATTATGTGCCT
AACCACACGGGTAATTCTATTAGGCACCGATTTAGAGTCTATCTTTCCAAAAGACTAGAGTACGTTTATG
AGGTTGACAAGTTTGGTAAATTGGTTAGAGACGACGATGGAAATCTGATAAAGACTAAAGTTTTGCCACC
ATCAATTAAAAGGAAATTTTCAGCAGATGAAGATTACACTTTGGCAATCGCGGTCAAGAAGCAGTTTTAT
CGTGATTTGTTTCAAATCGACCCTGATACTGGAAGATCACTTATCACAGATGAGGATACACCCACTGCTA
TAGCGAGGAGGAATATGACAATGGATCCAAATCATGTGCCAGGGAGTGAACCCAACTTTGCAGCTTACAG
AACCCAAAGCCGTAGGGGACCGATTGCACGAGAATTTTTCAAGCATTTTGCCGAAGAGCATGCAGCACAT
ACTGAGAATGCTTGGAGAGATAGGTTTAGGAAGTTTCTTCTCGCTTACGGCATTGATGATTATATTAGTT
ATTATGAAGCTGAAAAAGCTCAGAATAGAGAGCCGGAACCGATGAAGAACCTCACCAATAGACCCAAGAG
GCCTGGCGTTCCCACTCCTGGCAATTATAACTCTGCCGCCAAGAGGGCAAGAAATTATAGTTCTCAAAGA
AATGTTCAGCCTACTGCCAATGCAGCGTCCGCTAATGCTGCTGCCGCTGCTGCTGCCGCTGCTTCCAACT
CTTACGCTATACCAGAAAACGAATTACTGGACGAAGATACCATGAATTTCATTTCCAGTTTAAGAAATGA
TCTATCCAATATTTCAAATAGTTTGCCCTTTGAGTATCCACACGAGATTGCGGAAGCTATA
