[The description below was written by a language model from this plasmid's Addgene catalogue record.]
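Description:
pAG415-GPDp-EGFP-rap1-K651R is a yeast expression plasmid built on the pAG415 backbone, a member of the Gateway-compatible pAG yeast vector series. It acts as a shuttle vector. In E. coli it is maintained under ampicillin selection, and in Saccharomyces cerevisiae it is selected through the LEU2 auxotrophic marker, which complements leucine auxotrophy in leu2 host strains. The "415" designation conventionally indicates a low-copy centromeric (CEN/ARS) LEU2 vector, but the record lists copy number as unknown, gives no explicit origins of replication, and includes no feature table to confirm the backbone elements.

The payload is the S. cerevisiae RAP1 gene (YNL216W) carrying a K651R point mutation, inserted by Gateway recombination and fused at its N terminus to EGFP. Expression is driven by the GPD promoter, which is written as "GDP" in the purpose field. GPD is the strong constitutive promoter of the glyceraldehyde-3-phosphate dehydrogenase gene, so the fusion protein is produced without induction. Rap1 is a DNA-binding transcription factor. Replacing lysine with arginine keeps the positive charge but removes a potential acceptor site for lysine-directed modifications such as SUMO conjugation.

The associated publication concerns Rap1 sumoylation and its role in recruiting TFIID to promote transcription of ribosomal protein genes. This suggests that the construct provides a modification-site mutant for comparison with wild-type Rap1. The EGFP tag allows the protein to be localised by fluorescence and detected or purified by tag-based methods in yeast.
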