Addgene plasmid #84536: pAG415-GPDp-EGFP-rap1-K651R
Purpose: This plasmid can be used to express EGFP-tagged Rap1-K651R from the GDP promoter in yeast
Depositing lab: Jorrit Enserink. Depositing organization: Oslo University Hospital Rikshospitalet. Publication: Sumoylation of Rap1 mediates the recruitment of TFIID to promote transcription of ribosomal protein genes. Chymkowitch P, Nguea AP, Aanes H, Koehler CJ, Thiede B, Lorenz S, Meza-Zepeda LA, Klungland A, Enserink JM. Genome Res. 2015 Jun;25(6):897-906. doi: 10.1101/gr.185793.114. Epub 2015 Mar 23. PubMed 25800674.
Backbone
  Vector backbone: pAG415
  Vector type: Yeast Expression
  Selectable markers: LEU2
Growth in bacteria
  Bacterial resistance: Ampicillin, 100 μg/mL
  Growth temperature: 37°C
  Growth strain: DH5alpha
  Copy number: Unknown
Gene/Insert
  Gene/Insert name: RAP1
  Species: S. cerevisiae (budding yeast)
  Mutation: K651R
  Entrez Gene: RAP1 (a.k.a. YNL216W, GRC4, GRF1, TBA1, TUF1)
  Promoter: GPD
  Tag / fusion protein: EGFP (N terminal on insert)
  Cloning method: Gateway Cloning
  Sequencing primers: 5′ GPDpro-F; 3′ pBluescript-KS
Terms and licenses: Academic/Nonprofit Terms; Industry Terms: Not Available to Industry
How to cite: pAG415-GPDp-EGFP-rap1-K651R was a gift from Jorrit Enserink (Addgene plasmid # 84536 ; http://n2t.net/addgene:84536 ; RRID:Addgene_84536)
